Addgene plasmid #160784: pLKO.1P EXO5_2
Purpose: Suppress EXO5
Depositing lab: Richard Possemato. Depositing organization: NYU Grossman School of Medicine. Publication: Hyperactive CDK2 Activity in Basal-like Breast Cancer Imposes a Genome Integrity Liability that Can Be Exploited by Targeting DNA Polymerase epsilon. Sviderskiy VO, Blumenberg L, Gorodetsky E, Karakousi TR, Hirsh N, Alvarez SW, Terzi EM, Kaparos E, Whiten GC, Ssebyala S, Tonzi P, Mir H, Neel BG, Huang TT, Adams S, Ruggles KV, Possemato R. Mol Cell. 2020 Oct 28. pii: S1097-2765(20)30723-1. doi: 10.1016/j.molcel.2020.10.016. PubMed 33152268.
Backbone
  Vector backbone: pLKO.1P
  Backbone manufacturer: The RNAi Consortium
  Backbone size w/o insert (bp): 7466
  Vector type: Lentiviral
  Selectable markers: Puromycin
Growth in bacteria
  Bacterial resistance: Ampicillin, 100 μg/mL
  Growth temperature: 37°C
  Growth strain: NEB Stable
  Copy number: High Copy
Gene/Insert
  Gene/Insert name: shEXO5_2
  gRNA/shRNA sequence: GTGATTGATGAGCTGCACTAT
  Species: H. sapiens (human)
  Cloning method: Restriction Enzyme; 5′ cloning site AgeI (unknown if destroyed); 3′ cloning site EcoRI (not destroyed)
  Sequencing primers: 5′ GCA TAT ACG ATA CAA GGC TGT TAG AG
Terms and licenses: Academic/Nonprofit Terms; Industry Terms: Not Available to Industry
How to cite: pLKO.1P EXO5_2 was a gift from Richard Possemato (Addgene plasmid # 160784 ; http://n2t.net/addgene:160784 ; RRID:Addgene_160784)
