[The description below was written by a language model from this plasmid's Addgene catalogue record and pLannotate feature annotations shown in this document.]
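Description:
pLKO.1P EXO5_2 is a lentiviral shRNA vector built on the pLKO.1P backbone from The RNAi Consortium, designed to suppress expression of human EXO5. The insert, shEXO5_2, is a short hairpin cassette with a 21-nucleotide targeting sequence, cloned between AgeI and EcoRI sites. The hairpin itself is not annotated in the feature table, but it would sit in the short gap just downstream of the human U6 promoter, an RNA polymerase III promoter suited to driving small hairpin transcripts that are processed by the cellular RNAi machinery. A separate human PGK promoter drives puromycin N-acetyltransferase, so transduced mammalian cells can be selected with puromycin.

The viral portion has a third-generation, self-inactivating layout. An RSV enhancer/promoter is fused to a truncated HIV-1 5' LTR to produce the genomic RNA in packaging cells. It is followed by the Ψ packaging signal with a gag fragment, the Rev response element for Rev-dependent nuclear export, and a cPPT/CTS element that aids nuclear import of the viral genome. The 3' LTR carries the ΔU3 deletion, which inactivates LTR promoter activity after integration. Because the viral structural and enzymatic genes are present only as fragments, packaging functions must be supplied in trans.

In bacteria the plasmid is maintained by a high-copy ColE1/pUC-type origin and selected with ampicillin through β-lactamase. The backbone also retains an f1 origin, an SV40 origin and poly(A) signal, and remnants of lac, T7 and T3 elements. The sequenced record is 7,084 nt, somewhat shorter than the listed backbone size of 7,466 bp, and the record does not explain the difference. The construct was deposited with a study of genome-integrity dependencies in basal-like breast cancer and serves for stable EXO5 knockdown.
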