Features (pLannotate 1.2.2; 25 found; start..end, strand, type, name):
      1..241     +  promoter       U6 promoter: RNA polymerase III promoter for human U6 snRNA
    346..463     +  misc_feature   cPPT/CTS: central polypurine tract and central termination sequence of HIV-1
    512..1022    +  promoter       hPGK promoter: human phosphoglycerate kinase 1 promoter
   1044..1643    +  CDS            PuroR: puromycin N-acetyltransferase; pac from Streptomyces alboniger; confers resistance to puromycin
   1686..1769    +  CDS            nef (fragment): NEF_HV1Z2 - Experimental evidence at protein level: Swiss-Prot protein existence level 1. Extracellular Nef protein targets CD4(+) T-lymphocytes for apoptosis by interacting with CXCR4 surface receptors. From Human immunodeficiency virus type 1 group M subtype D (isolate Z2/CDC-Z34) (HIV-1).
   1771..2004    +  LTR            3' LTR (ΔU3): self-inactivating 3' long terminal repeat (LTR) from HIV-1
   2076..2197    +  polyA_signal   SV40 poly(A) signal: SV40 polyadenylation signal
   2237..2372    +  rep_origin     SV40 ori: SV40 origin of replication
   2393..2411    -  promoter       T7 promoter: promoter for bacteriophage T7 RNA polymerase
   2419..2574    +  CDS            lacZα (fragment): LacZα fragment of β-galactosidase; lacZ fragment
   2579..3007    +  rep_origin     f1 ori (sequence partly withheld): f1 bacteriophage origin of replication; arrow indicates direction of (+) strand synthesis
   3060..3164    +  promoter       AmpR promoter: bla
   3165..4025    +  CDS            AmpR: β-lactamase; bla; confers resistance to ampicillin, carbenicillin, and related antibiotics
   4196..4784    +  rep_origin     ori: high-copy-number ColE1/pMB1/pBR322/pUC origin of replication
   4967..5059    +  CDS            lacI (fragment): lac repressor; lacI; The lac repressor binds to the lac operator to inhibit transcription in E. coli. This inhibition can be relieved by adding lactose or isopropyl-β-D-thiogalactopyranoside (IPTG).
   5072..5093    +  protein_bind   CAP binding site: CAP binding activates transcription in the presence of cAMP. E. coli catabolite activator protein
   5108..5138    +  promoter       lac promoter: promoter for the E. coli lac operon
   5146..5162    +  protein_bind   lac operator: The lac repressor binds to the lac operator to inhibit transcription in E. coli. This inhibition can be relieved by adding lactose or isopropyl-β-D-thiogalactopyranoside (IPTG). lac repressor encoded by lacI
   5207..5225    +  promoter       T3 promoter: promoter for bacteriophage T3 RNA polymerase
   5253..5479    +  promoter       RSV promoter: Rous sarcoma virus enhancer/promoter
   5480..5660    +  LTR            5' LTR (truncated): truncated 5' long terminal repeat (LTR) from HIV-1
   5707..5832    +  misc_feature   HIV-1 Ψ: packaging signal of human immunodeficiency virus type 1
   5816..6179    +  CDS            HIV-1 gag (fragment): gag protein from human immunodeficiency virus 1; gag
   6325..6558    +  misc_feature   RRE: The Rev response element (RRE) of HIV-1 allows for Rev-dependent mRNA export from the nucleus to the cytoplasm.
   6935..7035    +  CDS            Rev (fragment): human immunodeficiency virus 1 (HIV-1) Rev protein; rev; enhances nuclear export of unspliced and incompletely spliced viral mRNAs
>Addgene plasmid #160784 | pLKO.1P EXO5_2 | addgene full sequence | sequence record 315641 | Addgene NGS Result
GAGGGCCTATTTCCCATGATTCCTTCATATTTGCATATACGATACAAGGCTGTTAGAGAGATAATTGGAA
TTAATTTGACTGTAAACACAAAGATATTAGTACAAAATACGTGACGTAGAAAGTAATAATTTCTTGGGTA
GTTTGCAGTTTTAAAATTATGTTTTAAAATGGACTATCATATGCTTACCGTAACTTGAAAGTATTTCGAT
TTCTTGGCTTTATATATCTTGTGGAAAGGACGAAACACCGGGTGATTGATGAGCTGCACTATCTCGAGAT
AGTGCAGCTCATCAATCACTTTTTGAATTCTCGACCTCGAGACAAATGGCAGTATTCATCCACAATTTTA
AAAGAAAAGGGGGGATTGGGGGGTACAGTGCAGGGGAAAGAATAGTAGACATAATAGCAACAGACATACA
AACTAAAGAATTACAAAAACAAATTACAAAAATTCAAAATTTTCGGGTTTATTACAGGGACAGCAGAGAT
CCACTTTGGCCGCGGCTCGAGGGGGTTGGGGTTGCGCCTTTTCCAAGGCAGCCCTGGGTTTGCGCAGGGA
CGCGGCTGCTCTGGGCGTGGTTCCGGGAAACGCAGCGGCGCCGACCCTGGGTCTCGCACATTCTTCACGT
CCGTTCGCAGCGTCACCCGGATCTTCGCCGCTACCCTTGTGGGCCCCCCGGCGACGCTTCCTGCTCCGCC
CCTAAGTCGGGAAGGTTCCTTGCGGTTCGCGGCGTGCCGGACGTGACAAACGGAAGCCGCACGTCTCACT
AGTACCCTCGCAGACGGACAGCGCCAGGGAGCAATGGCAGCGCGCCGACCGCGATGGGCTGTGGCCAATA
GCGGCTGCTCAGCAGGGCGCGCCGAGAGCAGCGGCCGGGAAGGGGCGGTGCGGGAGGCGGGGTGTGGGGC
GGTAGTGTGGGCCCTGTTCCTGCCCGCGCGGTGTTCCGCATTCTGCAAGCCTCCGGAGCGCACGTCGGCA
GTCGGCTCCCTCGTTGACCGAATCACCGACCTCTCTCCCCAGGGGGATCCACCGGAGCTTACCATGACCG
AGTACAAGCCCACGGTGCGCCTCGCCACCCGCGACGACGTCCCCAGGGCCGTACGCACCCTCGCCGCCGC
GTTCGCCGACTACCCCGCCACGCGCCACACCGTCGATCCGGACCGCCACATCGAGCGGGTCACCGAGCTG
CAAGAACTCTTCCTCACGCGCGTCGGGCTCGACATCGGCAAGGTGTGGGTCGCGGACGACGGCGCCGCGG
TGGCGGTCTGGACCACGCCGGAGAGCGTCGAAGCGGGGGCGGTGTTCGCCGAGATCGGCCCGCGCATGGC
CGAGTTGAGCGGTTCCCGGCTGGCCGCGCAGCAACAGATGGAAGGCCTCCTGGCGCCGCACCGGCCCAAG
GAGCCCGCGTGGTTCCTGGCCACCGTCGGCGTCTCGCCCGACCACCAGGGCAAGGGTCTGGGCAGCGCCG
TCGTGCTCCCCGGAGTGGAGGCGGCCGAGCGCGCCGGGGTGCCCGCCTTCCTGGAGACCTCCGCGCCCCG
CAACCTCCCCTTCTACGAGCGGCTCGGCTTCACCGTCACCGCCGACGTCGAGGTGCCCGAAGGACCGCGC
ACCTGGTGCATGACCCGCAAGCCCGGTGCCTGACGCCCGCCCCACGACCCGCAGCGCCCGACCGAAAGGA
GCGCACGACCCCATGCATCGGTACCTTTAAGACCAATGACTTACAAGGCAGCTGTAGATCTTAGCCACTT
TTTAAAAGAAAAGGGGGGACTGGAAGGGCTAATTCACTCCCAACGAAGACAAGATCTGCTTTTTGCTTGT
ACTGGGTCTCTCTGGTTAGACCAGATCTGAGCCTGGGAGCTCTCTGGCTAACTAGGGAACCCACTGCTTA
AGCCTCAATAAAGCTTGCCTTGAGTGCTTCAAGTAGTGTGTGCCCGTCTGTTGTGTGACTCTGGTAACTA
GAGATCCCTCAGACCCTTTTAGTCAGTGTGGAAAATCTCTAGCAGTAGTAGTTCATGTCATCTTATTATT
CAGTATTTATAACTTGCAAAGAAATGAATATCAGAGAGTGAGAGGAACTTGTTTATTGCAGCTTATAATG
GTTACAAATAAAGCAATAGCATCACAAATTTCACAAATAAAGCATTTTTTTCACTGCATTCTAGTTGTGG
TTTGTCCAAACTCATCAATGTATCTTATCATGTCTGGCTCTAGCTATCCCGCCCCTAACTCCGCCCATCC
CGCCCCTAACTCCGCCCAGTTCCGCCCATTCTCCGCCCCATGGCTGACTAATTTTTTTTATTTATGCAGA
GGCCGAGGCCGCCTCGGCCTCTGAGCTATTCCAGAAGTAGTGAGGAGGCTTTTTTGGAGGCCTAGGGACG
TACCCAATTCGCCCTATAGTGAGTCGTATTACGCGCGCTCACTGGCCGTCGTTTTACAACGTCGTGACTG
GGAAAACCCTGGCGTTACCCAACTTAATCGCCTTGCAGCACATCCCCCTTTCGCCAGCTGGCGTAATAGC
GAAGAGGCCCGCACCGATCGCCCTTCCCAACAGTTGCGCAGCCTGAATGGCGAATGGG
[124 nt withheld, positions 2579-2702]
C
[91 nt withheld, positions 2704-2794]
A
[49 nt withheld, positions 2796-2844]
CCTTTGACGTTGGAGTCCACGTTCTTT
[37 nt withheld, positions 2872-2908]
ACCCTATCTCGGTCTATTCTTTTGATTTATAAGGGATTTTGCCGATTTCGGCCTATTGGTTAAAAAATGA
GCTGATTTAACAAAAATTTAACGCGAATTTTAACAAAATATTAACGCTTACAATTTAGGTGGCACTTTTC
GGGGAAATGTGCGCGGAACCCCTATTTGTTTATTTTTCTAAATACATTCAAATATGTATCCGCTCATGAG
ACAATAACCCTGATAAATGCTTCAATAATATTGAAAAAGGAAGAGTATGAGTATTCAACATTTCCGTGTC
GCCCTTATTCCCTTTTTTGCGGCATTTTGCCTTCCTGTTTTTGCTCACCCAGAAACGCTGGTGAAAGTAA
AAGATGCTGAAGATCAGTTGGGTGCACGAGTGGGTTACATCGAACTGGATCTCAACAGCGGTAAGATCCT
TGAGAGTTTTCGCCCCGAAGAACGTTTTCCAATGATGAGCACTTTTAAAGTTCTGCTATGTGGCGCGGTA
TTATCCCGTATTGACGCCGGGCAAGAGCAACTCGGTCGCCGCATACACTATTCTCAGAATGACTTGGTTG
AGTACTCACCAGTCACAGAAAAGCATCTTACGGATGGCATGACAGTAAGAGAATTATGCAGTGCTGCCAT
AACCATGAGTGATAACACTGCGGCCAACTTACTTCTGACAACGATCGGAGGACCGAAGGAGCTAACCGCT
TTTTTGCACAACATGGGGGATCATGTAACTCGCCTTGATCGTTGGGAACCGGAGCTGAATGAAGCCATAC
CAAACGACGAGCGTGACACCACGATGCCTGTAGCAATGGCAACAACGTTGCGCAAACTATTAACTGGCGA
ACTACTTACTCTAGCTTCCCGGCAACAATTAATAGACTGGATGGAGGCGGATAAAGTTGCAGGACCACTT
CTGCGCTCGGCCCTTCCGGCTGGCTGGTTTATTGCTGATAAATCTGGAGCCGGTGAGCGTGGGTCTCGCG
GTATCATTGCAGCACTGGGGCCAGATGGTAAGCCCTCCCGTATCGTAGTTATCTACACGACGGGGAGTCA
GGCAACTATGGATGAACGAAATAGACAGATCGCTGAGATAGGTGCCTCACTGATTAAGCATTGGTAACTG
TCAGACCAAGTTTACTCATATATACTTTAGATTGATTTAAAACTTCATTTTTAATTTAAAAGGATCTAGG
TGAAGATCCTTTTTGATAATCTCATGACCAAAATCCCTTAACGTGAGTTTTCGTTCCACTGAGCGTCAGA
CCCCGTAGAAAAGATCAAAGGATCTTCTTGAGATCCTTTTTTTCTGCGCGTAATCTGCTGCTTGCAAACA
AAAAAACCACCGCTACCAGCGGTGGTTTGTTTGCCGGATCAAGAGCTACCAACTCTTTTTCCGAAGGTAA
CTGGCTTCAGCAGAGCGCAGATACCAAATACTGTTCTTCTAGTGTAGCCGTAGTTAGGCCACCACTTCAA
GAACTCTGTAGCACCGCCTACATACCTCGCTCTGCTAATCCTGTTACCAGTGGCTGCTGCCAGTGGCGAT
AAGTCGTGTCTTACCGGGTTGGACTCAAGACGATAGTTACCGGATAAGGCGCAGCGGTCGGGCTGAACGG
GGGGTTCGTGCACACAGCCCAGCTTGGAGCGAACGACCTACACCGAACTGAGATACCTACAGCGTGAGCT
ATGAGAAAGCGCCACGCTTCCCGAAGGGAGAAAGGCGGACAGGTATCCGGTAAGCGGCAGGGTCGGAACA
GGAGAGCGCACGAGGGAGCTTCCAGGGGGAAACGCCTGGTATCTTTATAGTCCTGTCGGGTTTCGCCACC
TCTGACTTGAGCGTCGATTTTTGTGATGCTCGTCAGGGGGGCGGAGCCTATGGAAAAACGCCAGCAACGC
GGCCTTTTTACGGTTCCTGGCCTTTTGCTGGCCTTTTGCTCACATGTTCTTTCCTGCGTTATCCCCTGAT
TCTGTGGATAACCGTATTACCGCCTTTGAGTGAGCTGATACCGCTCGCCGCAGCCGAACGACCGAGCGCA
GCGAGTCAGTGAGCGAGGAAGCGGAAGAGCGCCCAATACGCAAACCGCCTCTCCCCGCGCGTTGGCCGAT
TCATTAATGCAGCTGGCACGACAGGTTTCCCGACTGGAAAGCGGGCAGTGAGCGCAACGCAATTAATGTG
AGTTAGCTCACTCATTAGGCACCCCAGGCTTTACACTTTATGCTTCCGGCTCGTATGTTGTGTGGAATTG
TGAGCGGATAACAATTTCACACAGGAAACAGCTATGACCATGATTACGCCAAGCGCGCAATTAACCCTCA
CTAAAGGGAACAAAAGCTGGAGCTGCAAGCTTAATGTAGTCTTATGCAATACTCTTGTAGTCTTGCAACA
TGGTAACGATGAGTTAGCAACATGCCTTACAAGGAGAGAAAAAGCACCGTGCATGCCGATTGGTGGAAGT
AAGGTGGTACGATCGTGCCTTATTAGGAAGGCAACAGACGGGTCTGACATGGATTGGACGAACCACTGAA
TTGCCGCATTGCAGAGATATTGTATTTAAGTGCCTAGCTCGATACATAAACGGGTCTCTCTGGTTAGACC
AGATCTGAGCCTGGGAGCTCTCTGGCTAACTAGGGAACCCACTGCTTAAGCCTCAATAAAGCTTGCCTTG
AGTGCTTCAAGTAGTGTGTGCCCGTCTGTTGTGTGACTCTGGTAACTAGAGATCCCTCAGACCCTTTTAG
TCAGTGTGGAAAATCTCTAGCAGTGGCGCCCGAACAGGGACTTGAAAGCGAAAGGGAAACCAGAGGAGCT
CTCTCGACGCAGGACTCGGCTTGCTGAAGCGCGCACGGCAAGAGGCGAGGGGCGGCGACTGGTGAGTACG
CCAAAAATTTTGACTAGCGGAGGCTAGAAGGAGAGAGATGGGTGCGAGAGCGTCAGTATTAAGCGGGGGA
GAATTAGATCGCGATGGGAAAAAATTCGGTTAAGGCCAGGGGGAAAGAAAAAATATAAATTAAAACATAT
AGTATGGGCAAGCAGGGAGCTAGAACGATTCGCAGTTAATCCTGGCCTGTTAGAAACATCAGAAGGCTGT
AGACAAATACTGGGACAGCTACAACCATCCCTTCAGACAGGATCAGAAGAACTTAGATCATTATATAATA
CAGTAGCAACCCTCTATTGTGTGCATCAAAGGATAGAGATAAAAGACACCAAGGAAGCTTTAGACAAGAT
AGAGGAAGAGCAAAACAAAAGTAAGACCACCGCACAGCAAGCGGCCGCTGATCTTCAGACCTGGAGGAGG
AGATATGAGGGACAATTGGAGAAGTGAATTATATAAATATAAAGTAGTAAAAATTGAACCATTAGGAGTA
GCACCCACCAAGGCAAAGAGAAGAGTGGTGCAGAGAGAAAAAAGAGCAGTGGGAATAGGAGCTTTGTTCC
TTGGGTTCTTGGGAGCAGCAGGAAGCACTATGGGCGCAGCGTCAATGACGCTGACGGTACAGGCCAGACA
ATTATTGTCTGGTATAGTGCAGCAGCAGAACAATTTGCTGAGGGCTATTGAGGCGCAACAGCATCTGTTG
CAACTCACAGTCTGGGGCATCAAGCAGCTCCAGGCAAGAATCCTGGCTGTGGAAAGATACCTAAAGGATC
AACAGCTCCTGGGGATTTGGGGTTGCTCTGGAAAACTCATTTGCACCACTGCTGTGCCTTGGAATGCTAG
TTGGAGTAATAAATCTCTGGAACAGATTTGGAATCACACGACCTGGATGGAGTGGGACAGAGAAATTAAC
AATTACACAAGCTTAATACACTCCTTAATTGAAGAATCGCAAAACCAGCAAGAAAAGAATGAACAAGAAT
TATTGGAATTAGATAAATGGGCAAGTTTGTGGAATTGGTTTAACATAACAAATTGGCTGTGGTATATAAA
ATTATTCATAATGATAGTAGGAGGCTTGGTAGGTTTAAGAATAGTTTTTGCTGTACTTTCTATAGTGAAT
AGAGTTAGGCAGGGATATTCACCATTATCGTTTCAGACCCACCTCCCAACCCCGAGGGGACCCGACAGGC
CCGAAGGAATAGAAGAAGAAGGTGGAGAGAGAGACAGAGACAGATCCATTCGATTAGTGAACGGATCTCG
ACGGTATCGATCACGAGACTAGCCTCGAGCGGCCGCCCCCTTCACC
